Addgene plasmid #198204: pSF-NgPglO
Purpose: pSN18 derivative encoding N. gonorrhoeae PglO with C-terminal FLAG epitope tag
Depositing lab: Michael Jewett. Depositing organization: Northwestern University. Publication: Improving cell-free glycoprotein synthesis by characterizing and enriching native membrane vesicles. Hershewe JM, Warfel KF, Iyer SM, Peruzzi JA, Sullivan CJ, Roth EW, DeLisa MP, Kamat NP, Jewett MC. Nat Commun. 2021 Apr 22;12(1):2363. doi: 10.1038/s41467-021-22329-3. PubMed 33888690.
Backbone
  Vector backbone: pSF (pSN18 derivative)
  Backbone size w/o insert (bp): 3987
  Total vector size (bp): 5841
  Vector type: Bacterial Expression
Growth in bacteria
  Bacterial resistance: Ampicillin, 100 μg/mL
  Growth temperature: 37°C
  Growth strain: DH5alpha
  Copy number: Low Copy
Gene/Insert
  Gene/Insert name: NgPglO
  Species: N. gonorrhoeae
  Insert size (bp): 1854
  Promoter: pBAD
  Tag / fusion protein: Flag tag (C terminal on insert)
  Cloning method: Gibson Cloning
  Sequencing primers: 5′ ATGCCATAGCATTTTTATCC; 3′ GATTTAATCTGTATCAGG
Resource information
  A portion of this plasmid was derived from a plasmid made by: pSF backbone is from Ollis, et al. doi.org/10.1038/srep15237
Terms and licenses: Academic/Nonprofit Terms; Industry Terms: Not Available to Industry
Depositor comments: Addgene's NGS results found a K479E mutation in NgPglO insert that will not affect plasmid function.
How to cite: pSF-NgPglO was a gift from Michael Jewett (Addgene plasmid # 198204 ; http://n2t.net/addgene:198204 ; RRID:Addgene_198204)
