[The description below was written by a language model from this plasmid's Addgene catalogue record and pLannotate feature annotations shown in this document.]
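Description:
pSF-NgPglO is a bacterial expression plasmid of about 5.8 kb built on the pSF backbone, a pSN18 derivative, for arabinose-inducible production of the Neisseria gonorrhoeae PglO protein in E. coli. It is maintained by a ColE1/pBR322-family origin with an adjacent bom (basis of mobility) region. Only a fragment of the rop gene is annotated. The feature annotation labels this origin family generically as high copy, but the catalogue entry lists the plasmid as low copy. Selection is by ampicillin through the bla β-lactamase gene driven by its own promoter.

The expression cassette follows the classic pBAD arrangement. The araC regulator is transcribed divergently from the araBAD promoter, so transcription of the downstream insert is repressed without L-arabinose and activated when it is added. The roughly 1.85 kb NgPglO coding sequence, inserted by Gibson assembly and carrying a C-terminal FLAG epitope for immunodetection, is not itself picked out by the automated feature table. It should occupy the unannotated stretch between the araBAD promoter and the downstream 5S rRNA segment and rrnB T1 and T2 terminators, which end transcription of the cassette. PglO is known as an oligosaccharyltransferase of the Neisseria O-linked protein glycosylation pathway.

The associated publication concerns cell-free glycoprotein synthesis and the enrichment of native membrane vesicles. This suggests the plasmid is used to overexpress this membrane enzyme in strains used to make glycosylation-competent extracts. Repository sequencing found a K479E substitution in the insert, which the depositor states does not affect plasmid function.
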