Features (pLannotate 1.2.2; 10 found; start..end, strand, type, name):
   1989..2104    +  ncRNA          5S rRNA: Accession: RF00001 - 5S ribosomal RNA
   2108..2194    +  terminator     rrnB T1 terminator: Escherichia coli rrnB; transcription terminator T1 from the E. coli rrnB gene
   2286..2313    +  terminator     rrnB T2 terminator: transcription terminator T2 from the E. coli rrnB gene
   2332..2423    +  promoter       AmpR promoter: bla
   2424..3284    +  CDS            AmpR: β-lactamase; bla; confers resistance to ampicillin, carbenicillin, and related antibiotics
   3455..4043    +  rep_origin     ori: high-copy-number ColE1/pMB1/pBR322/pUC origin of replication
   4229..4369    -  misc_feature   bom: basis of mobility region from pBR322
   4471..4511    -  CDS            rop (fragment): Rop protein, which maintains plasmids at low copy number; rop
   4633..5511    -  CDS            araC: L-arabinose regulatory protein; araC
   5538..5822    +  promoter       araBAD promoter: araBAD; promoter of the L-arabinose operon of E. coli; the araC regulatory gene is transcribed in the opposite direction (Guzman et al., 1995)
>Addgene plasmid #198204 | pSF-NgPglO | addgene full sequence | sequence record 392030 | Addgene NGS Result
GGAGGAATTAACCATGGCATCTAGTATGAGCGCAGAAACCACCGTTAGCGGTGCACGTCCGGCAGCAAAA
CTGCCGATTTATATCCTGCCGTGTTTTCTGTGGATTGGCATTATTCCGTTTACCTTTGCACTGCGTCTGA
AACCGAGTCCGGATTTTTATCATGATGCAGCAGCAGCCGCAGGTCTGATTGTTCTGCTGTTTCTGACCGC
AGGTAAAAAACTGTTCGATGTTAAAATTCCGGCAATCAGCTTCCTGCTGTTTGCAATGGCAGCATTTTGG
TGGCTGCAGGCACGTCTGATGAATCTGATTTATCCGGGTATGAATGATATTGCCAGCTGGGTTTTTATTC
TGCTGGCAGTTAGCGCATGGGCATGTAAAAGCCTGGTTGCACATTATGGTCAAGAACGTATTGTTACCCT
GTTTGCATGGTCACTGCTGATTGGTAGCCTGCTGCAGAGCTGTATTGTTGTTATTCAGTTTGCAGGCTGG
GAAAATACACCGCTGCTGCAAAACATTATTGTTCATCGTGGTCAGGGTGTGATTGGTCATATTGGTCAGC
GTAATAATCTGGGCCATTATCTGATGTGGGGTATTCTGGCAAGCGCATATCTGAATGGTCAGCGCAAAAT
TCCTGCAGCACTGGGTGCAATTTGTCTGATTATGCAGACCGCAGTTCTGGGTCTGGTTAATAGCCGTACC
ATTCTGACCTATATTGCAGCAATTGCACTGATTCTGCCGTTTTGGTATTTTCGTAGCGATAAAAGCAATC
GTCGTACCATGCTGGGTATTGCCGCAGCAGTTTTTCTGACAGCACTGTTTCAGTTTAGCATGAATGCAAT
CCTGGAAACCTTTACCGGTATTCGTTATGAAACCGCAGTTGAACGTGTTGCAAATGGTGGTTTTACCGAT
CTGCCTCGTCAGAGCGAATGGAATAAAGCACTGGCAGCCTTTCAGAGCGCACCGATTTTTGGTCATGGTT
GGAATAGCTTTGCACAGCAGACCTTTCTGATTAATGCCGAACAGCATACCATCCACGATAATTTTCTGAG
CACCCTGTTTACCCATAGCCATAACATTATTCTGCAGCTGCTGGCCGAAATGGGTATTAGCGGCACCCTG
CTGGTTGCAGCAACCCTGCTGACCGGTATTGCGGGTCTGCTGAAACGTAGCCTGACACCGGCAAGCCTGT
TTCTGCTGTGTGCACTGGCCGTTAGCATGTGTCATAGCATGCTGGAATATCCGCTGTGGTATGTTTATTT
TCTGATTCCGTTTGGCCTGATGCTGTTCCTGAGCCCTGCCGAAGCAAGTGATGGTATTGCCTTCAAAAAA
GCAGCAAATCTGGGTATCCTGACCGCAAGCGCAGCAATTTTTGCAGGACTGCTGCACCTGGATTGGACCT
ATACCCGTCTGGTGAATAGTTTTTCACCGGCAGCAGATGATAGCGCAGAAACCCTGAATCGTAAAATCAA
TGAACTGCGCTATATTAGCGCCAATAGCCCGATGCTGAGCTTTTATGCAGATTTTAGCCTGGTTAATTTT
GCCCTGCCGGAATATCCTGAAACCCAGACCTGGGCAGAAGAAGCCACCCTGAAAGCACTGAAATATCGTC
CGTATAGCGCAACCTATCGTATTGCACTGTATCTGATGCGTCAGGGTAAAGTTGCGGAAGCAAAACAGTG
GATGCGTGCAACCCAGAGCTATTATCCGTACCTGATGCCTCGTTATGCCGATGAAATTCGTAAACTGCCG
GTTTGGGCACCTCTGCTGCCAGAACTGCTGAAAGATTGTAAAGCATTTGCAGCCGCACCGGGTCATCCGG
AAACCAAACCGTGTAAACCTGCAGGAGCAGACTACAAGGACGATGACGACAAGGGATAAGTCGACGTTTA
AACGGTCTCCAGCTTGGCTGTTTTGGCGGATGAGAGAAGATTTTCAGCCTGATACAGATTAAATCAGAAC
GCAGAAGCGGTCTGATAAAACAGAATTTGCCTGGCGGCAGTAGCGCGGTGGTCCCACCTGACCCCATGCC
GAACTCAGAAGTGAAACGCCGTAGCGCCGATGGTAGTGTGGGGTCTCCCCATGCGAGAGTAGGGAACTGC
CAGGCATCAAATAAAACGAAAGGCTCAGTCGAAAGACTGGGCCTTTCGTTTTATCTGTTGTTTGTCGGTG
AACGCTCTCCTGAGTAGGACAAATCCGCCGGGAGCGGATTTGAACGTTGCGAAGCAACGGCCCGGAGGGT
GGCGGGCAGGACGCCCGCCATAAACTGCCAGGCATCAAATTAAGCAGAAGGCCATCCTGACGGATGGCCT
TTTTGCGTTTCTACAAACTCTTTTGTTTATTTTTCTAAATACATTCAAATATGTATCCGCTCATGAGACA
ATAACCCTGATAAATGCTTCAATAATATTGAAAAAGGAAGAGTATGAGTATTCAACATTTCCGTGTCGCC
CTTATTCCCTTTTTTGCGGCATTTTGCCTTCCTGTTTTTGCTCACCCAGAAACGCTGGTGAAAGTAAAAG
ATGCTGAAGATCAGTTGGGTGCACGAGTGGGTTACATCGAACTGGATCTCAACAGCGGTAAGATCCTTGA
GAGTTTTCGCCCCGAAGAACGTTTTCCAATGATGAGCACTTTTAAAGTTCTGCTATGTGGCGCGGTATTA
TCCCGTGTTGACGCCGGGCAAGAGCAACTCGGTCGCCGCATACACTATTCTCAGAATGACTTGGTTGAGT
ACTCACCAGTCACAGAAAAGCATCTTACGGATGGCATGACAGTAAGAGAATTATGCAGTGCTGCCATAAC
CATGAGTGATAACACTGCGGCCAACTTACTTCTGACAACGATCGGAGGACCGAAGGAGCTAACCGCTTTT
TTGCACAACATGGGGGATCATGTAACTCGCCTTGATCGTTGGGAACCGGAGCTGAATGAAGCCATACCAA
ACGACGAGCGTGACACCACGATGCCTGTAGCAATGGCAACAACGTTGCGCAAACTATTAACTGGCGAACT
ACTTACTCTAGCTTCCCGGCAACAATTAATAGACTGGATGGAGGCGGATAAAGTTGCAGGACCACTTCTG
CGCTCGGCCCTTCCGGCTGGCTGGTTTATTGCTGATAAATCTGGAGCCGGTGAGCGTGGGTCTCGCGGTA
TCATTGCAGCACTGGGGCCAGATGGTAAGCCCTCCCGTATCGTAGTTATCTACACGACGGGGAGTCAGGC
AACTATGGATGAACGAAATAGACAGATCGCTGAGATAGGTGCCTCACTGATTAAGCATTGGTAACTGTCA
GACCAAGTTTACTCATATATACTTTAGATTGATTTAAAACTTCATTTTTAATTTAAAAGGATCTAGGTGA
AGATCCTTTTTGATAATCTCATGACCAAAATCCCTTAACGTGAGTTTTCGTTCCACTGAGCGTCAGACCC
CGTAGAAAAGATCAAAGGATCTTCTTGAGATCCTTTTTTTCTGCGCGTAATCTGCTGCTTGCAAACAAAA
AAACCACCGCTACCAGCGGTGGTTTGTTTGCCGGATCAAGAGCTACCAACTCTTTTTCCGAAGGTAACTG
GCTTCAGCAGAGCGCAGATACCAAATACTGTCCTTCTAGTGTAGCCGTAGTTAGGCCACCACTTCAAGAA
CTCTGTAGCACCGCCTACATACCTCGCTCTGCTAATCCTGTTACCAGTGGCTGCTGCCAGTGGCGATAAG
TCGTGTCTTACCGGGTTGGACTCAAGACGATAGTTACCGGATAAGGCGCAGCGGTCGGGCTGAACGGGGG
GTTCGTGCACACAGCCCAGCTTGGAGCGAACGACCTACACCGAACTGAGATACCTACAGCGTGAGCTATG
AGAAAGCGCCACGCTTCCCGAAGGGAGAAAGGCGGACAGGTATCCGGTAAGCGGCAGGGTCGGAACAGGA
GAGCGCACGAGGGAGCTTCCAGGGGGAAACGCCTGGTATCTTTATAGTCCTGTCGGGTTTCGCCACCTCT
GACTTGAGCGTCGATTTTTGTGATGCTCGTCAGGGGGGCGGAGCCTATGGAAAAACGCCAGCAACGCGGC
CTTTTTACGGTTCCTGGCCTTTTGCTGGCCTTTTGCTCACATGTTCTTTCCTGCGTTATCCCCTGATTCT
GTGGATAACCGTATTACCGCCTTTGAGTGAGCTGATACCGCTCGCCGCAGCCGAACGACCGAGCGCAGCG
AGTCAGTGAGCGAGGAAGCGGAAGAGCGCCTGATGCGGTATTTTCTCCTTACGCATCTGTGCGGTATTTC
ACACCGCATATGGTGCACTCTCAGTACAATCTGCTCTGATGCCGCATAGTTAAGCCAGTATACACTCCGC
TATCGCTACGTGACTGGGTCATGGCTGCGCCCCGACACCCGCCAACACCCGCTGACGCGCCCTGACGGGC
TTGTCTGCTCCCGGCATCCGCTTACAGACAAGCTGTGACCGTCTCCGGGAGCTGCATGTGTCAGAGGTTT
TCACCGTCATCACCGAAACGCGCGAGGCAGCAGATCAATTCGCGCGCGAAGGCGAAGCGGCATGCATAAT
GTGCCTGTCAAATGGACGAAGCAGGGATTCTGCAAACCCTATGCTACTCCGTCAAGCCGTCAATTGTCTG
ATTCGTTACCAATTATGACAACTTGACGGCTACATCATTCACTTTTTCTTCACAACCGGCACGGAACTCG
CTCGGGCTGGCCCCGGTGCATTTTTTAAATACCCGCGAGAAATAGAGTTGATCGTCAAAACCAACATTGC
GACCGACGGTGGCGATAGGCATCCGGGTGGTGCTCAAAAGCAGCTTCGCCTGGCTGATACGTTGGTCCTC
GCGCCAGCTTAAGACGCTAATCCCTAACTGCTGGCGGAAAAGATGTGACAGACGCGACGGCGACAAGCAA
ACATGCTGTGCGACGCTGGCGATATCAAAATTGCTGTCTGCCAGGTGATCGCTGATGTACTGACAAGCCT
CGCGTACCCGATTATCCATCGGTGGATGGAGCGACTCGTTAATCGCTTCCATGCGCCGCAGTAACAATTG
CTCAAGCAGATTTATCGCCAGCAGCTCCGAATAGCGCCCTTCCCCTTGCCCGGCGTTAATGATTTGCCCA
AACAGGTCGCTGAAATGCGGCTGGTGCGCTTCATCCGGGCGAAAGAACCCCGTATTGGCAAATATTGACG
GCCAGTTAAGCCATTCATGCCAGTAGGCGCGCGGACGAAAGTAAACCCACTGGTGATACCATTCGCGAGC
CTCCGGATGACGACCGTAGTGATGAATCTCTCCTGGCGGGAACAGCAAAATATCACCCGGTCGGCAAACA
AATTCTCGTCCCTGATTTTTCACCACCCCCTGACCGCGAATGGTGAGATTGAGAATATAACCTTTCATTC
CCAGCGGTCGGTCGATAAAAAAATCGAGATAACCGTTGGCCTCAATCGGCGTTAAACCCGCCACCAGATG
GGCATTAAACGAGTATCCCGGCAGCAGGGGATCATTTTGCGCTTCAGCCATACTTTTCATACTCCCGCCA
TTCAGAGAAGAAACCAATTGTCCATATTGCATCAGACATTGCCGTCACTGCGTCTTTTACTGGCTCTTCT
CGCTAACCAAACCGGTAACCCCGCTTATTAAAAGCATTCTGTAACAAAGCGGGACCAAAGCCATGACAAA
AACGCGTAACAAAAGTGTCTATAATCACGGCAGAAAAGTCCACATTGATTATTTGCACGGCGTCACACTT
TGCTATGCCATAGCATTTTTATCCATAAGATTAGCGGATCCTACCTGACGCTTTTTATCGCAACTCTCTA
CTGTTTCTCCATACCCGTTTTTTGGGCTAACA
